Addgene plasmid #206474: pAc5.1-NOT1 isoform C-mCherry-PH (EB5)
Purpose: NOT1 expression in Schneider cells for imaging
Depositing lab: Mandy Jeske. Depositing organization: Universitaet Heidelberg. Publication: ReLo is a simple and rapid colocalization assay to identify and characterize direct protein-protein interactions. Salgania HK, Metz J, Jeske M. Nat Commun. 2024 Apr 3;15(1):2875. doi: 10.1038/s41467-024-47233-4. PubMed 38570497.
Backbone
  Vector backbone: EB03-pAc5.1 FspAI mcherry PH
  Vector type: Insect Expression
Growth in bacteria
  Bacterial resistance: Ampicillin, 100 μg/mL
  Growth temperature: 37°C
  Growth strain: DH5alpha
  Copy number: High Copy
Gene/Insert
  Gene/Insert name: NOT1
  Species: D. melanogaster (fly)
  Entrez Gene: Not1 (a.k.a. Dmel_CG34407, CG1874, CG1884, CG34407, Dmel\CG34407, Dmel_CG1874, Dmel_CG1884, NOT, NOT1, anon-EST:Liang-1.29, anon-WO0118547.221, clone 1.29, not1)
  Tag / fusion protein: mcherry PH (C terminal on insert)
  Cloning method: Restriction Enzyme; 5′ cloning site Unknown (unknown if destroyed)
Terms and licenses: Academic/Nonprofit Terms; Industry Terms: Not Available to Industry
Depositor comments: Please visit https://www.biorxiv.org/content/10.1101/2022.03.04.482790v2 for bioRxiv preprint.
How to cite: pAc5.1-NOT1 isoform C-mCherry-PH (EB5) was a gift from Mandy Jeske (Addgene plasmid # 206474 ; http://n2t.net/addgene:206474 ; RRID:Addgene_206474)
