[The description below was written by a language model from this plasmid's Addgene catalogue record and pLannotate feature annotations shown in this document.]
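Description:
pAc5.1-NOT1 isoform C-mCherry-PH (EB5) is an insect expression plasmid of about 14 kb, built on a pAc5.1-derived backbone that already carries an mCherry-PH module. It is designed for transient expression in Drosophila Schneider (S2) cells. In bacteria it is maintained as a high-copy plasmid through a ColE1/pUC-type origin and selected with ampicillin via the β-lactamase gene and its native promoter. Short fragments annotated as tetracycline resistance and SV40 large T antigen appear to be non-functional backbone remnants. The record shows no selectable marker for insect cells.

Expression is driven by the constitutive Drosophila actin 5C promoter. The Drosophila melanogaster NOT1 (isoform C) coding sequence is not annotated in the feature table, but the unannotated stretch of roughly 7.5 kb between the promoter and mCherry is where this large insert presumably lies. NOT1 is fused at its C terminus to the red fluorescent protein mCherry, followed by a fragment of rat phospholipase C delta 1 corresponding to its PH domain, which binds phosphatidylinositol 4,5-bisphosphate and so anchors the fusion at the plasma membrane. A V5 epitope tag is annotated downstream, though the record does not establish whether it is in frame and translated. An SV40 polyadenylation signal follows the cassette.

The stated purpose is NOT1 expression in Schneider cells for imaging, and the associated publication describes a colocalization assay for detecting direct protein-protein interactions. In that context, a membrane-tethered red fusion like this one would plausibly serve as an anchored partner, with relocalization of a co-expressed, differently labelled protein indicating binding. The record itself does not spell out this role.
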