Features (pLannotate 1.2.2; 10 found; start..end, strand, type, name):
     56..2565    +  promoter       Ac5 promoter: Drosophila melanogaster actin 5C promoter
  10116..10823   +  CDS            mCherry: mCherry is a basic (constitutively fluorescent) red fluorescent protein published in 2004, derived from Discosoma sp.. It is reported to be a very rapidly-maturing monomer with low acid sensitivity.
  10848..11255   +  CDS            Plcd1 (fragment): PLCD1_RAT - Experimental evidence at protein level: Swiss-Prot protein existence level 1. The production of the second messenger molecules diacylglycerol (DAG) and inositol 1,4,5-trisphosphate (IP3) is mediated by activated phosphatidylinositol-specific phospholipase C enzymes (PubMed:16000311). Essential for trophoblast and placental development (By similarity). Binds phosphatidylinositol 4,5-bisphosphate (By similarity). From Rattus norvegicus (Rat).
  11295..11336   +  CDS            V5 tag: epitope tag from simian virus 5
  11436..11570   -  polyA_signal   SV40 poly(A) signal: SV40 polyadenylation signal
  11593..11677   -  CDS            large T antigen (fragment): large T antigen from SV40 (simian virus 40)
  11678..12125   +  CDS            TcR (fragment): tetracycline efflux protein; tet; confers resistance to tetracycline
  12171..12759   -  rep_origin     ori: high-copy-number ColE1/pMB1/pBR322/pUC origin of replication
  12930..13790   -  CDS            AmpR: β-lactamase; bla; confers resistance to ampicillin, carbenicillin, and related antibiotics
  13791..13895   -  promoter       AmpR promoter: bla
>Addgene plasmid #206474 | pAc5.1-NOT1 isoform C-mCherry-PH (EB5) | addgene full sequence | sequence record 407835 | Addgene NGS Result
CTTCAAGAATTAATTCTATATTCTAAAAACACAAATGATACTTCTAAAAAAAAATCATGAATGGCATCAA
CTCTGAATCAAATCTTTGCAGATGCACCTACTTCTCATTTCCACTGTCACATCATTTTTCCAGATCTCGC
TGCCTGTTATGTGGCCCACAAACCAAGACACGTTTTATGGCCATTAAAGCTGGCTGATCGTCGCCAAACA
CCAAATACATAATGAATATGTACACATTCGAGAAAGAAGCGATCAAAGAAGCGTCTTCGGGCGGAGTAGG
AGAATGCGGAGGAGAAGGAGAACGAGCTGATCTAGTATCTCTCCACAATCCAATGCCAACTGACCAACTG
GCCATATTCGGAGCAATTTGAAGCCAATTTCCATCGCCTGGCGATCGCTCCATTCTTGGCTATATGTTTT
TCACCGTTACCCGGGGCCATTTTCAAAGACTCGTCGGCAAGATAAGATTGTGTCACTCGCTGTCTCTCTT
CATTTGTCGAAGAATGCTGAGGAATTTCGCGATGACGTCGGCGAGTATTTTGAAGAATGAGAATAATTTG
TATTTATACGAAAATCAGTTAGTGGAATTTTCTACAAAAACATGTTATCTATAGATAATTTTGTTGCAAA
ATATGTTGACTATGACAAAGATTGTATGTATATACCTTTAATGTATTCTCATTTTCTTATGTATTTATAA
TGGCAATGATGATACTGATGATATTTTAAGATGATGCCAGACCAAAAGGCTTGAATTTCTGCGTCTTTTG
CCGAACGCAGTGCATGTGCAATTGTTGTTTTTTGGAATATTCAATTTTCGGACTGTCCGCTTTGATTTCA
GTTTCTTGGCTTATTCAAAAAGCAAAGTAAAGCCAAAAAAGCGAGATGGCAATACCAAATGCGGCAAAAC
GGTAGTGGAAGGAAAGGGGTGCGGGGCAGCGGAAGGAAGGGTGGGGCGGGGCGTGGCGGGGTCTGTGGCT
GGGCGCGACGTCACCGACGTTGGAGCCACTCCTTTGACCATGTGTGCGTGTGTGTATTATTCGTGTCTCG
CCACTCGCCGGTTGTTTTTTTCTTTTTATGCTGCGCTCTCTCTAGCGCCATCTCGCTTACGCATGCTCAA
CGCACCGCATGTTGCCGTTTCCTTTTATGCGTCATTTTGGCTCGAAATAGGCAATTATTTAAACAAAGAT
TAGTCAACGAAAACGCTAAAATAAATAAGTCTACAATATGGTTACTTATTGCCATGTGTGTGCAGCCAAC
GATAGCAACAAAAGCAACAACACAGGTGGCTTTCCCTCTTTCACTTTTTGTTTGCAAGCCGCGTGCGAGC
AAGACGGCACGACCGGCAAACGCAATTACGCTGACAAAGAGCAGACGAAGTTTTGGCGAAAAACATCAAG
GCGCCTGATACGAATGCATTTGCAATAACAATTGCGATATTTAATATTGTTTATGAAGCTGTTTGACTTC
AAAACACACAAAAAAAAAAATAAAACAAATTATTTGAAAGAGAATTAGGAATCGGACGCTTATCGTTAGG
GTAACAACAAGAAATGCTTACTGAGTCACAGCCTCTGGAAAACTGCCGCAAGCCAGAGAGAGAGAGAAAA
AGAGGGAGAGCAGCTTAGACCGCATGTGCTTGTGTGTGAGGCGTCTCTCTCTTCGTCTCTGTTGCGCAAA
CGCATAGACTGCACTGAAAAAATCGATTACCTATTTTTTATGAATGAATATTTGCACTATTACTATTCAA
AACTATTAAGATAGCAATCACATTCAATAGCCAAATACTATACCACCTGAGCGATGCAACGAAATGATCA
ATTTGAGCAAAAATGCTGCATATTTAGGACGGCATCATTATAGAAATGCTTCTTGCTGTGTACTTTTCTC
TCGTCTGGCAGCTGTTTCGCCGTTATTGTTAAAACCGGCTTAAGTTAGGTGTGTTTTCTACGACTAGTGA
ATGCCCTACTAGAAGATGTGTGTTGCACAAAATGTCCCTGGAATAACCAATTTGAAGTGCAGATAGCAGT
AAACGTAAGCTAATATGAATATTATTTAACTGTAATGTTTTAATATCGCTGGACATTACTAATAAACCCA
CTATAAACACATGTACATATGTATGTTTTGGCATACAATGAGTAGTTGGGGAAAAAATGTGTAAAAGCAC
CGTGACCATCACAGCATAAAGATAACCAGCTGAAGTATCGAATATGAGTAACCCCCAAATTGAATCACAT
GCCGCAACTGATAGGACCCATGGAAGTACACTCTTCATGGCGATATACAAGACACACACAAGCACGAACA
CCCAGTTGCGGAGGAAATTCTCCGTAAATGAAAACCCAATCGGCGAACAATTCATACCCATATATGGTAA
AAGTTTTGAACGCGACTTGAGAGCGGAGAGCATTGCGGCTGATAAGGTTTTAGCGCTAAGCGGGCTTTAT
AAAACGGGCTGCGGGACCAGTTTTCATATCACTACCGTTTGAGTTCTTGTGCTGTGTGGATACTCCTCCC
GACACAAAGCCGCTCCATCAGCCAGCAGTCGTCTAATCCAGAGACCCCGGATCGGGTGCATGAACGTAGA
GAGCCAACTGAAGACACCGCCAACGCACATTCGAAATCTGGTCAAGCACGTGAACAAGCGAAATTTTAAT
GAGAGCAGCGAGCAAATAAATCAGTTCGTTAAAGAGCACGGCCTGGAAGCGGATCGCAGCAGCCTGCGCC
ACCTGTTCTCCGTGATCAACTTCAGCGATCTCGTGCCATCAGTTACGGTCCAGCTGCAGGCGAAGCTCCT
GGGCATCCAGTTGGAGCGTCAGCTTCACAGTTCATCGTTTGTGTCCAACATCTGCTACGCTTTTGACCAG
TTCTTCGCCAGCAACCAGAAGTCCCTGAAGCCTGTTGCGGTAGCGGATCTCGTTGGCCAGGTCGCCCGAC
TGACCGGCATCAACAAGGTTTGTGAGTGCGTCTTTGCCTTGGCCTTGACCCACTCCTCGTACACAGAACT
CAAACATTCTGCCAGGAACAACCTAAAAGGTAGCCTCAGCGAACTTATAGACTCTTACTTGGGTAATAAA
GGCACCGGCCCAGCCGACAGCGGTCTCCGGGAGATCTCCTTCGATCTACTGCAGTATTTGCTGTGCTGCC
TTAGCGAGTACGTACAACCGCAGGTGGAAGCACAGTTTTTGATCAAGCTTCGTGAGGAGTTTCCGCGCCA
GGCGGTACCGCTGGTTCTAGCGCCGTTCCTTTACGGCTCGACGACGGCGACGATTGCGGGAGCAGGTGCC
AGCGAAACGGATGCGGAGGCCGAAGCGACGACTAATAGCAACAGCTCCAGTTTCGAAGCAGATGCTTTGA
ACGAGGTGGGAATCGAGGATATTTATGACCATTTAAGCGAGATAATATTCACCAACCAGGGCAAAAATAA
TATTATGGACACATCTTGGATTAATCTAATCCTTGAAATCGGTTATGAATTTACATCGAGCGTTGAAGAG
TGTAAGAATCATTTGTGTTCCCGCGAGCGAGAACGCGCTGAGCTCCAGTCCAAAGATGTCGCCAAGATCG
TGGGTCTTATGTGCCGACGGCACTCCTCCCTGCTCGATTGTAATGTGAATCTACCGACGCCGGCGAACTT
CTGGCCTGGTCAGGGACAGGGCGGTGGCAGCAACAGCAGTGGCTCTTCGCAGACACAAATCACTCCGCAG
CAACAGAACCCGGGCAGCAGTAACAACAACGATGGCAGCGATGGCAATTCGTCCAGTGATAAGAAGGACA
AGAAGGAGACGACGGAGGCCACGCAAACTTGGAAGCCAGATGTCTTTGTGCAGGCGCTCAAGGAGGTGGT
GCCTCAGCTCAACTGGAAGGACGTGTGCATGGAACTTGATCATCCCGAGTTCGTGCTGAAGGATCGCATC
GGTTTGGAGCTTTTGCTCACCATCCTTCGGCTGGCCACTGGCTCTAACATATTTCCACATCCAGAATGCA
TTTACCGTCACTGGGCAAACACGGAAGGTCAGCTGTCGCTTATCGCGACAATGCTGAAGAACCCGGATCT
CTTTTCCTTCGCCGACTTTGTATTTAGCCAGCCAGCGTTGGATGTGCTTAAGACGGCTCCGGATGCGGAC
AATAAGGAGATCTCGTCCTGGAAGTCGCTTCACCTGGTGGAGGTGCTGCTCTCCATTGCGGACAAGGGAT
ACTATACGCAGGTCCATGAGCTATTCAAGTTCCCAGCGCAGAACTGTCCCGATGTGCTATTTTTGGCCTT
ATTGAACACAAGTCCGCCTATGACGCCACTGCGTCAGGATCTGTTTAACCAACTGATACCAACGTTCCTT
GGCAACCATCCCAACTCGAACGTGATCTTGGCCAGCGCCTGGAGCTCGAACAACTTCCAACTTCGTTCCA
ATATCATGAATGCTATGTCCGAGTGGTATCTCCGAGGCAATGAGTTCGATCAGGTGAAACTGTCGCGCAT
CCTGGATCTTGCCCAGGATTTAAAAGCGCTATCAGCGCTGCTCAACGCCCGTTCATTTTTATTCATTATC
GACCTGGCTTGCCTTGCCTCTCGGCGCGAGTACCTGAAGCTGGAAAAGTGGCTTACCGATAAAATTCGCG
AACATGGAGAGCCTTTTATGCAGGCTATAATCAAGGTTCTGCACCGCCGCTGCCCGCAGGTTATCAACGC
CAAAGTGCCAGAGGATCAGCTGCCTCCCAAGCAGGCGCAGCTTTTGCCCGAGACAGTTACAACCATGATC
AACTGTCTGCAAACGTGCATCAATAACTGCATGCAGCCGGAGATGGTCGAAGTCATCATGCAAATGACCG
CGAACGTGGCGATTATGGCTAACAAGGCGCGTGCCCAACAGCAGCAGCAGCCAGGATTGGTTCCGCCGCC
TCCACCAACAATTCTGCGCGGCCATCGTGGTATGGATCTGCCTGGAGGCATAGTCCCTCCGCCACCGCAG
CAACCGTTCTCCGGAAACCTCAACGCGCAGATGTTTGGACCAGGAATGGATCCGCTAACGAATATGTCCA
ACAACTTAGCCGGCCTCAACCTCAGCGGCCCGAACGGAGCATTTAATTTTGGAAACATGCTAACTTCTCC
ATCGCGTCTGATGACTCCGGGAGCCAATCCCTATCCGCTGAACCTCATGCAGATGCCGCAGGCTCCGCCA
CCACCCAACGTAGGAAACCTAGGCCGCATGCTGCCAGGGGGTCCACAACAGCAGACTCCAACGCCGACTC
CAACGGCCCCCAATCCAAACAACCCTGTGATGGCCGATCTCCAGATACCTGTGTCAAAGGAAGTTGAAGA
CGAGGTCAACTCATACTTTCAGCGCATCTACAACCACCAGCCGAATCCAACGCTGTCCATCGATGAAGTG
CTGGACATTTTGCAAAGATTTAAAGAGTCAAGTAACCGGCGCGAGCAGGAAGTCTTTTTGTGCATGCTGC
GCAATCTGTTCGAGGAATATCGCTTTTTCTGTCAATACCCAGAGAAAGAGCTACAGATTACTGCGCAGCT
ATTTGGTGGCATTATTGATCGTAACCTGGTGCCCACTTTTGTTGCACTGGGCCTTTCTCTGCGCTGTGTC
TTGGATGCCCTCCGCAAGCCCGATGGATCTAAGCTTTACTATTTCGGTGTGACGGCACTGGACAGATTCA
GAACTCGATTGCACACCTACAACAAATACTGCGAGCATATCCGCTCCATTCCTCACTTCTCTGACTTCCC
GCCGCACCTTATTCAGTATGTGGAATACGGAATGCACGGCCAGGAGCCGCCGCCGCAGAAGTTGATTGGA
CTCAGCAATACGATTCCTTCGGCGATATCTAGCGGACCAGGAACGGAACCAATTTACAGGAATAGCTCCA
TGTTAGGTAATATGCCCGCTGCCACCCCGGGATCGGGACCGAAATCAAACGCTGCTGTATCGCATGCCAC
GAGAATGAAGTCCATCGCCAATGCCACCAATATCGACACACTTTTGGTGGCCAACCAGGAAGAGAAAGTG
ACTGTGCCACCAGAGCCTGTGCAGGACAAAACTGCCTTTATTTTCAACAACTTGAGCCAGCTGAACATAC
CGCAGAAGTGCGATGAGATAAAGGAGATTATGACCAAGGAGTATTGGCCGTGGCTAGCGCAATATCTGGT
CCTCAAACGCGCATCAATGGAGTTCAACTTCCACACACTATATTACAACTTTTTGGATGCCCTTAAAAAC
GGCGAGATCAACCGATTCGTAACCAAAGAGACCCTACGCAACATCAAGGTACTCTTGCGCTCCGATAAGG
GAGTTATTAATTTCTCCGATCGAAGTCTGTTGAAGAACCTCGGACACTGGTTGGGCATGATGACCTTAGG
TCGCAATCGCCCCATCCTGCAGTTGGATCTGGATCTTAAATCCCTTTTGGCTGAGGCTTACCACAAGGGC
CAGCAGGAACTGCTTTTTGTGGTTCCTTTCGTAGCCAAGATCCTTGAGTCATCCGCCAAGTCTCGCATCT
TCCGATCGCCCAATCCATGGACAATGGGTATCATGTACGTGCTTGCTGAGCTTCACCAGGAGCCAGACCT
TAAGCTGAACCTGAAGTTTGAAATCGAAGTACTCTGCAAAACACTTAATCTGGAGTTGGCCAAGTTGCGA
CAAGTGATCTACCTGAAGGATCCCAATCGAACTCACCGGATTGAAGAGCAGATGTCGCAACCAAAACCGA
AACAACTTGAGCCAGTGGCTTCTGCGCCAGCTCTACCGCGTGAACAGCAATCCCCGGCACAACCTCCGCC
ACCACCACAACAGCAGCAACCACCGCAGCAGCAGGTACCTCCACCGCCATCCTCTGCGGACGTGGACGCC
CAAAATGCGGCCGCTATGATGATGGCAGCGGGCGGAGCTAATAGTACTCCTGGATCGGTATCTTCGCCCA
ATCTACCCACCGATTCCAGCCAGGTGGCACTACCGCCACCAGAGCCGCGCTATTCATACGTGGACGTAAA
CGTGAGCAACTTCCAGCTTATTGGTCAGCAGTTGGTACTGCCACCCAATACTCCGTTCCTGCACGCCAAT
CCCGGAATCAAACACATGGTCGTCAACGCCGTGGAGCGCACGATAACCGACTGGTTGCAGCCTATTGTGG
ACCGAAGCATCCGCATTGCCTGTGCCACCACCGAGCAGATCATCCGCAAGGACTTCGCCCTGGATGCTGA
CGAGAACCGAATGCGCACTGCCGCTCATCAGATGGTACGAAACCTTGCCGCCGGCATGGCCATGATTACC
GGTAAGGATGAGATAGCGCGTGCTATTAGCCAGAATCTGCACAAGGCCTTGCTGTCGGGTCTAAATGGGA
TGCCCAGCATGGCTGAGATCCAAGCTGCTGCTATGCAGTTAGCCAGCGAAAATGTTGAGCTAGTTTGCGC
TTTCATTCAGAAAACATCTGCTGAAAAGGCAGCCGCAGAGATCGATAGGCGTCTAAGCACCGATTTCGAG
ACCAGAAAAATTGCTCGTGAAGAGGGCAACCGCTTTGTGGACGCCCAGATCCTCACCTATCAACAGGAGC
GTCTTCCAGAAGCAGTGCGCATCAAGGTGGGCGCGGCTCCAGCTACACTTTATGCTGTGTACTCGGAGTT
CGCTAGAAGCATACCTGGCTTCCAGCAGATGAGCGATCGCGATATTGCCCTGTTTGTGCCCAAGCCGACG
GATTTGTCTCAGCCAAATGTGTTTGCTAATGATGATAGCATGGTATACGGGGAACTGGCTAGCAAAATGG
AGGCCTTCATGAACACGGCAATCGGAGTGCCGACACTCCAGATCCAGGCTAGCAAGATGCACATGCTACT
CAACGCCCTGATAGCGACGCGTCGACTGCGTGACCAAGAGTCTGCCTTTAATCTGCTGACCCGCGCGGTC
GAGGGTTTGACCGAAGGATTGGTCAATATGCATGAAAACATGGAGCAAATGAAGATGTACCAAAACATCC
ATCTCCGTATCCTTGGCTTGCTGAACAACAGTTTCGGTGCTCCAAACACAGAGCGAGCGGTAACAAAGTG
TTTCTTCGATATCCGAGAGGAGGTGCGATATAACGTGGAGGCAGCTCGCGCTTTGATTACGTCGCACTTT
GTCAATCTGAATCAGTTTGACGGAATGCTACGCGACTGCATGGACAACGGAAACAATTATGTGGCTATAT
CGTTCGGTATCGCACTGCTGGAGCGCCTCATCATGGACGATCGAGTGATTAATATTGTTTCGGACAACGA
ATTCATGGCAACTGTTGAGCTGCTAGGTAGGCTCACTCAGCATCGCCATCGGTATCCAGAATGCATTGTG
AATGCTATTGATACGCTCTGGAGCGGAAACTTTAACTCGAGCAGCGACTACAGCCCGTTCAACGGCAATG
ATCGTTACTTGTCGGGAGCCTCCCATTACATCCACTCCGGCATGCATCACGTAAGGTCATGCGATACAGA
TGATCCGCCGGGCTTACAAGAGAAGACGGAGTTTCTGCTTAAGGATTGGGTTGCACTGTACACGCAACAG
AACCAGCAGTCAACGCGCGATGCACGCAACTTCAGTGCATTTGTTCAGAAGATGAACACATATGGTATCC
TGAAAACGGACGACTTGATCACCCGTTTTTTCCGCCAGGCCACACACATTTGCACGGATGTGGTGTACAG
AATGTTCGCCGAGCCGAGTTTACCAATCAACCAGGCCAAAAACAAGATATTCCAGTGGATCGATGCGTTC
GTCCATCTGATTGCAATGCTCGTGCGACACTCAGGCGAGGCAGGTAATCCAACCACCAAGATCAACCTGT
TAAACAAGGTGCTGGGCATTGTGCTGGGAACGCTGATTAAGGACCATGAGATGCGTGGCGTTAGCTTCCA
GCAGGTTGGCTACCATCGCTTCTTCATGATGCTGTTCATGGAGCTGTGCACGGCCGATGTGATTCTCGAG
TCCCTGATGCACAGTATTGTGTCGGCCTTCGCCTACACATATCACTTGTTGAATCCCAGCGTGGCTCCGG
GATTCTGCTTTGCTTGGTTGGAGCTCATTTCGCATCGCGTCTTCCTGGGCCGCATCCTGGTCCAAATTCC
CGGGCAAAAGGGCTGGCCACTTTACGCTCAATTGCTGCAGGACCTTTTTAAATATCTTGCGCCCTTCTTA
CGCAACACTGAGCTCGGCAAACCAGTCCAGCTTTTGTACAAGGGGATGCTACGTGTTCTGCTCGTTCTGC
TTCACGACTTCCCGGAGTTCTTGTGCGACTATCATTTTGGGTTCTGTGACACCATCCCGCCCAATTGCGT
CCAGATGCGTAACATCATCCTGTCGGCGTTTCCGCGCAACATGCGCTTGCCCGATCCCTTCACGCCCAAC
CTAAAAGTGGACATGCTGTCGGACAGTAGTAATGCGCCTAAGGTGCTCAGTAGCTACATTATGAACATCC
AGCCCGCGAACTTTAAGAAGGATTTGGACTCGTACCTCAAGGCCCGGGCGCCAGTTACTTTTCTATCGGA
ATTACGTGGTCACTTGCAGGTGACAAGCGAGCCAGGAACTCGTTACAACATGGCGCTGATGAATGCTCTG
GTCATGTATGTGGGAACTCAGGCGATTGCTTTGATCAGAAACAAAAACTTTGTGCCCAACACCTCGAACA
TAGCACACAGCGCCCACATGGATATCTTCCAGAATCTTGCTGTTGACTTGGATACGGAGGGTCGCTATCT
GTTCTTGAATGCGATTGCGAACCAGTTGCGCTATCCCAACAGCCACACGCACTACTTCAGCTGTGCGGTG
CTGCATCTGTTTGCCGAGGCCAACTCGGAGGCAATTCAGGAGCAGATCACTCGCGTACTTCTGGAACGAT
TGATCGTGAACCGCCCGCATCCTTGGGGACTGTTGATCACTTTTATTGAGCTGATCAAAAATCCCATCTA
CAAGTTCTGGGACCATGACTTTGTGCACTGTGCGCCAGAGATCACCAAGCTCTTTGAATCGGTGGCCCGT
TCCTGTCTGGCCAAGTCGAACGTCACCCAGCAGTTGAACATGCCCGTCGTCGATGGCGAGGGCCAGGAGG
TAGCCACCATCAACGCATCCAGCGGCGGTACCAACATGGTGAGCAAGGGCGAGGAGGATAACATGGCCAT
CATCAAGGAGTTCATGCGCTTCAAGGTGCACATGGAGGGCTCCGTGAACGGCCACGAGTTCGAGATCGAG
GGCGAGGGCGAGGGCCGCCCCTACGAGGGCACCCAGACCGCCAAGCTGAAGGTGACCAAGGGTGGCCCCC
TGCCCTTCGCCTGGGACATCCTGTCCCCTCAGTTCATGTACGGCTCCAAGGCCTACGTGAAGCACCCCGC
CGACATCCCCGACTACTTGAAGCTGTCCTTCCCCGAGGGCTTCAAGTGGGAGCGCGTGATGAACTTCGAG
GACGGCGGCGTGGTGACCGTGACCCAGGACTCCTCCCTGCAGGACGGCGAGTTCATCTACAAGGTGAAGC
TGCGCGGCACCAACTTCCCCTCCGACGGCCCCGTAATGCAGAAGAAGACCATGGGCTGGGAGGCCTCCTC
CGAGCGGATGTACCCCGAGGACGGCGCCCTGAAGGGCGAGATCAAGCAGAGGCTGAAGCTGAAGGACGGC
GGCCACTACGACGCTGAGGTCAAGACCACCTACAAGGCCAAGAAGCCCGTGCAGCTGCCCGGCGCCTACA
ACGTCAACATCAAGTTGGACATCACCTCCCACAACGAGGACTACACCATCGTGGAACAGTACGAACGCGC
CGAGGGCCGCCACTCCACCGGCGGCATGGACGAGCTGTACAAGCCAAGCTTGAATTCTGCAGATGGCTCC
ATGCACGGTCTCCAGGATGATCCAGATCTGCAGGCTCTGCTGAAAGGTTCTCAGCTCCTCAAAGTCAAAA
GCAGCTCCTGGCGTCGTGAACGCTTCTACAAACTGCAGGAGGACTGCAAAACCATCTGGCAGGAATCCCG
TAAAGTAATGCGCTCCCCAGAGTCTCAGCTCTTCAGCATTGAGGACATTCAGGAGGTACGTATGGGTCAC
CGTACCGAAGGTCTGGAGAAATTCGCTCGCGATATCCCAGAAGATCGCTGCTTCTCTATCGTCTTCAAAG
ACCAGCGCAACACCCTGGATCTGATTGCTCCATCTCCAGCAGATGCTCAGCACTGGGTTCAGGGTCTCCG
CAAAATCATTCACCACTCCGGTTCTATGGACCAGCGTCAGAAATAAATCCAGCACAGTGGCGGCCGCTCG
AGTCTAGAGGGCCCGCGGTTCGAAGGTAAGCCTATCCCTAACCCTCTCCTCGGTCTCGATTCTACGCGTA
CCGGTCATCATCACCATCACCATTGAGTTTAAACCCGCTGATCAGCCTCGACTGTGCCTTCTAAGGCCTG
AGCTCGCTGATCAGCCTCGATCGAGGATCCAGACATGATAAGATACATTGATGAGTTTGGACAAACCACA
ACTAGAATGCAGTGAAAAAAATGCTTTATTTGTGAAATTTGTGATGCTATTGCTTTATTTGTAACCATTA
TAAGCTGCAATAAACAAGTTAACAACAACAATTGCATTCATTTTATGTTTCAGGTTCAGGGGGAGGTGTG
GGAGGTTTTTTAAAGCAAGTAAAACCTCTACAAATGTGGTATGGCTGATTATGATCAGTCGACCGATGCC
CTTGAGAGCCTTCAACCCAGTCAGCTCCTTCCGGTGGGCGCGGGGCATGACTATCGTCGCCGCACTTATG
ACTGTCTTCTTTATCATGCAACTCGTAGGACAGGTGCCGGCAGCGCTCTGGGTCATTTTCGGCGAGGACC
GCTTTCGCTGGAGCGCGACGATGATCGGCCTGTCGCTTGCGGTATTCGGAATCTTGCACGCCCTCGCTCA
AGCCTTCGTCACTGGTCCCGCCACCAAACGTTTCGGCGAGAAGCAGGCCATTATCGCCGGCATGGCGGCC
GACGCGCTGGGCTACGTCTTGCTGGCGTTCGCGACGCGAGGCTGGATGGCCTTCCCCATTATGATTCTTC
TCGCTTCCGGCGGCATCGGGATGCCCGCGTTGCAGGCCATGCTGTCCAGGCAGGTAGATGACGACCATCA
GGGACAGCTTCAAGGCCAGCAAAAGGCCAGGAACCGTAAAAAGGCCGCGTTGCTGGCGTTTTTCCATAGG
CTCCGCCCCCCTGACGAGCATCACAAAAATCGACGCTCAAGTCAGAGGTGGCGAAACCCGACAGGACTAT
AAAGATACCAGGCGTTTCCCCCTGGAAGCTCCCTCGTGCGCTCTCCTGTTCCGACCCTGCCGCTTACCGG
ATACCTGTCCGCCTTTCTCCCTTCGGGAAGCGTGGCGCTTTCTCATAGCTCACGCTGTAGGTATCTCAGT
TCGGTGTAGGTCGTTCGCTCCAAGCTGGGCTGTGTGCACGAACCCCCCGTTCAGCCCGACCGCTGCGCCT
TATCCGGTAACTATCGTCTTGAGTCCAACCCGGTAAGACACGACTTATCGCCACTGGCAGCAGCCACTGG
TAACAGGATTAGCAGAGCGAGGTATGTAGGCGGTGCTACAGAGTTCTTGAAGTGGTGGCCTAACTACGGC
TACACTAGAAGGACAGTATTTGGTATCTGCGCTCTGCTGAAGCCAGTTACCTTCGGAAAAAGAGTTGGTA
GCTCTTGATCCGGCAAACAAACCACCGCTGGTAGCGGTGGTTTTTTTGTTTGCAAGCAGCAGATTACGCG
CAGAAAAAAAGGATCTCAAGAAGATCCTTTGATCTTTTCTACGGGGTCTGACGCTCAGTGGAACGAAAAC
TCACGTTAAGGGATTTTGGTCATGAGATTATCAAAAAGGATCTTCACCTAGATCCTTTTAAATTAAAAAT
GAAGTTTTAAATCAATCTAAAGTATATATGAGTAAACTTGGTCTGACAGTTACCAATGCTTAATCAGTGA
GGCACCTATCTCAGCGATCTGTCTATTTCGTTCATCCATAGTTGCCTGACTCCCCGTCGTGTAGATAACT
ACGATACGGGAGGGCTTACCATCTGGCCCCAGTGCTGCAATGATACCGCGAGACCCACGCTCACCGGCTC
CAGATTTATCAGCAATAAACCAGCCAGCCGGAAGGGCCGAGCGCAGAAGTGGTCCTGCAACTTTATCCGC
CTCCATCCAGTCTATTAATTGTTGCCGGGAAGCTAGAGTAAGTAGTTCGCCAGTTAATAGTTTGCGCAAC
GTTGTTGCCATTGCTGCAGGCATCGTGGTGTCACGCTCGTCGTTTGGTATGGCTTCATTCAGCTCCGGTT
CCCAACGATCAAGGCGAGTTACATGATCCCCCATGTTGTGCAAAAAAGCGGTTAGCTCCTTCGGTCCTCC
GATCGTTGTCAGAAGTAAGTTGGCCGCAGTGTTATCACTCATGGTTATGGCAGCACTGCATAATTCTCTT
ACTGTCATGCCATCCGTAAGATGCTTTTCTGTGACTGGTGAGTACTCAACCAAGTCATTCTGAGAATAGT
GTATGCGGCGACCGAGTTGCTCTTGCCCGGCGTCAACACGGGATAATACCGCGCCACATAGCAGAACTTT
AAAAGTGCTCATCATTGGAAAACGTTCTTCGGGGCGAAAACTCTCAAGGATCTTACCGCTGTTGAGATCC
AGTTCGATGTAACCCACTCGTGCACCCAACTGATCTTCAGCATCTTTTACTTTCACCAGCGTTTCTGGGT
GAGCAAAAACAGGAAGGCAAAATGCCGCAAAAAAGGGAATAAGGGCGACACGGAAATGTTGAATACTCAT
ACTCTTCCTTTTTCAATATTATTGAAGCATTTATCAGGGTTATTGTCTCATGAGCGGATACATATTTGAA
TGTATTTAGAAAAATAAACAAATAGGGGTTCCGCGCACATTTCCCCGAAAAGTGCCACCTGACGTCTAAG
AAACCATTATTATCATGACATTAACCTATAAAAATAGGCGTATCACGAGGCCCTTTCGT
